>Addgene plasmid #142544 | TFORF0138 | addgene full sequence | sequence record 395961 | Addgene NGS Result
TTAATGTAGTCTTATGCAATACTCTTGTAGTCTTGCAACATGGTAACGATGAGTTAGCAACATGCCTTAC
AAGGAGAGAAAAAGCACCGTGCATGCCGATTGGTGGAAGTAAGGTGGTACGATCGTGCCTTATTAGGAAG
GCAACAGACGGGTCTGACATGGATTGGACGAACCACTGAATTGCCGCATTGCAGAGATATTGTATTTAAG
TGCCTAGCTCGATACATAAACGGGTCTCTCTGGTTAGACCAGATCTGAGCCTGGGAGCTCTCTGGCTAAC
TAGGGAACCCACTGCTTAAGCCTCAATAAAGCTTGCCTTGAGTGCTTCAAGTAGTGTGTGCCCGTCTGTT
GTGTGACTCTGGTAACTAGAGATCCCTCAGACCCTTTTAGTCAGTGTGGAAAATCTCTAGCAGTGGCGCC
CGAACAGGGACTTGAAAGCGAAAGGGAAACCAGAGGAGCTCTCTCGACGCAGGACTCGGCTTGCTGAAGC
GCGCACGGCAAGAGGCGAGGGGCGGCGACTGGTGAGTACGCCAAAAATTTTGACTAGCGGAGGCTAGAAG
GAGAGAGATGGGTGCGAGAGCGTCAGTATTAAGCGGGGGAGAATTAGATCGCGATGGGAAAAAATTCGGT
TAAGGCCAGGGGGAAAGAAAAAATATAAATTAAAACATATAGTATGGGCAAGCAGGGAGCTAGAACGATT
CGCAGTTAATCCTGGCCTGTTAGAAACATCAGAAGGCTGTAGACAAATACTGGGACAGCTACAACCATCC
CTTCAGACAGGATCAGAAGAACTTAGATCATTATATAATACAGTAGCAACCCTCTATTGTGTGCATCAAA
GGATAGAGATAAAAGACACCAAGGAAGCTTTAGACAAGATAGAGGAAGAGCAAAACAAAAGTAAGACCAC
CGCACAGCAAGCGGCCGCTGATCTTCAGACCTGGAGGAGGAGATATGAGGGACAATTGGAGAAGTGAATT
ATATAAATATAAAGTAGTAAAAATTGAACCATTAGGAGTAGCACCCACCAAGGCAAAGAGAAGAGTGGTG
CAGAGAGAAAAAAGAGCAGTGGGAATAGGAGCTTTGTTCCTTGGGTTCTTGGGAGCAGCAGGAAGCACTA
TGGGCGCAGCGTCAATGACGCTGACGGTACAGGCCAGACAATTATTGTCTGGTATAGTGCAGCAGCAGAA
CAATTTGCTGAGGGCTATTGAGGCGCAACAGCATCTGTTGCAACTCACAGTCTGGGGCATCAAGCAGCTC
CAGGCAAGAATCCTGGCTGTGGAAAGATACCTAAAGGATCAACAGCTCCTGGGGATTTGGGGTTGCTCTG
GAAAACTCATTTGCACCACTGCTGTGCCTTGGAATGCTAGTTGGAGTAATAAATCTCTGGAACAGATTTG
GAATCACACGACCTGGATGGAGTGGGACAGAGAAATTAACAATTACACAAGCTTAATACACTCCTTAATT
GAAGAATCGCAAAACCAGCAAGAAAAGAATGAACAAGAATTATTGGAATTAGATAAATGGGCAAGTTTGT
GGAATTGGTTTAACATAACAAATTGGCTGTGGTATATAAAATTATTCATAATGATAGTAGGAGGCTTGGT
AGGTTTAAGAATAGTTTTTGCTGTACTTTCTATAGTGAATAGAGTTAGGCAGGGATATTCACCATTATCG
TTTCAGACCCACCTCCCAACCCCGAGGGGACCCATGCATTGCATCTCAATTAGTCAGCAACCAGGTGTGG
AAAGTCCCCAGGCTCCCCAGCAGGCAGAAGTATGCAAAGCATGCGTCTCAATTAGTCAGCAACCATAGTC
CCGCCCCTAACTCCGCCCATCCCGCCCCTAACTCCGCCCAGTTCCGCCCATTCTCCGCCCCATGGCTGAC
TAATTTTTTTTATTTATGCAGAGGCCGAGGCCGCCTCGGCCTCTGAGCTATTCCAGAAGTAGTGAGGAGG
CTTTTTTGGAGGCCTAGGCTTTTGCAAAAAGCTTTCTAGAGGTACCACCGGAGCTTACCATGACCGAGTA
CAAGCCCACGGTGCGCCTCGCCACCCGCGACGACGTCCCCAGGGCCGTACGCACCCTCGCCGCCGCGTTC
GCCGACTACCCCGCCACGCGCCACACCGTCGATCCGGACCGCCACATCGAGCGGGTCACCGAGCTGCAAG
AACTCTTCCTCACGCGCGTCGGGCTCGACATCGGCAAGGTGTGGGTCGCGGACGACGGCGCCGCCGTGGC
GGTCTGGACCACGCCGGAGAGCGTCGAAGCGGGGGCGGTGTTCGCCGAGATCGGCCCGCGCATGGCCGAG
TTGAGCGGTTCCCGGCTGGCCGCGCAGCAACAGATGGAAGGCCTCCTGGCGCCGCACCGGCCCAAGGAGC
CCGCGTGGTTCCTGGCCACCGTCGGCGTCTCGCCCGACCACCAGGGCAAGGGTCTGGGCAGCGCCGTCGT
GCTCCCCGGAGTGGAGGCGGCCGAGCGCGCCGGGGTGCCCGCCTTCCTGGAGACCTCCGCGCCCCGCAAC
CTCCCCTTCTACGAGCGGCTCGGCTTCACCGTCACCGCCGACGTCGAGGTGCCCGAAGGACCGCGCACCT
GGTGCATGACCCGCAAGCCCGGTGCCAGTTAACGAATTCTAGATCTTGAGACAAATGGCAGTATTCATCC
ACAATTTTAAAAGAAAAGGGGGGATTGGGGGGTACAGTGCAGGGGAAAGAATAGTAGACATAATAGCAAC
AGACATACAAACTAAAGAATTACAAAAACAAATTACAAAAATTCAAAATTTTCGGGTTTATTACAGGGAC
AGCAGAGATCCACTTTGGCGCCGGCTCGAGGCCTGCAGGTGCAAAGATGGATAAAGTTTTAAACAGAGAG
GAATCTTTGCAGCTAATGGACCTTCTAGGTCTTGAAAGGAGTGGGAATTGGCTCCGGTGCCCGTCAGTGG
GCAGAGCGCACATCGCCCACAGTCCCCGAGAAGTTGGGGGGAGGGGTCGGCAATTGAACCGGTGCCTAGA
GAAGGTGGCGCGGGGTAAACTGGGAAAGTGATGTCGTGTACTGGCTCCGCCTTTTTCCCGAGGGTGGGGG
AGAACCGTATATAAGTGCAGTAGTCGCCGTGAACGTTCTTTTTCGCAACGGGTTTGCCGCCAGAACACAG
GTAAGTGCCGTGTGTGGTTCCCGCGGGCCTGGCCTCTTTACGGGTTATGGCCCTTGCGTGCCTTGAATTA
CTTCCACCTGGCTGCAGTACGTGATTCTTGATCCCGAGCTTCGGGTTGGAAGTGGGTGGGAGAGTTCGAG
GCCTTGCGCTTAAGGAGCCCCTTCGCCTCGTGCTTGAGTTGAGGCCTGGCCTGGGCGCTGGGGCCGCCGC
GTGCGAATCTGGTGGCACCTTCGCGCCTGTCTCGCTGCTTTCGATAAGTCTCTAGCCATTTAAAATTTTT
GATGACCTGCTGCGACGCTTTTTTTCTGGCAAGATAGTCTTGTAAATGCGGGCCAAGATCTGCACACTGG
TATTTCGGTTTTTGGGGCCGCGGGCGGCGACGGGGCCCGTGCGTCCCAGCGCACATGTTCGGCGAGGCGG
GGCCTGCGAGCGCGGCCACCGAGAATCGGACGGGGGTAGTCTCAAGCTGGCCGGCCTGCTCTGGTGCCTG
GCCTCGCGCCGCCGTGTATCGCCCCGCCCTGGGCGGCAAGGCTGGCCCGGTCGGCACCAGTTGCGTGAGC
GGAAAGATGGCCGCTTCCCGGCCCTGCTGCAGGGAGCTCAAAATGGAGGACGCGGCGCTCGGGAGAGCGG
GCGGGTGAGTCACCCACACAAAGGAAAAGGGCCTTTCCGTCCTCAGCCGTCGCTTCATGTGACTCCACGG
AGTACCGGGCGCCGTCCAGGCACCTCGATTAGTTCTCGAGCTTTTGGAGTACGTCGTCTTTAGGTTGGGG
GGAGGGGTTTTATGCGATGGAGTTTCCCCACACTGAGTGGGTGGAGACTGAAGTTAGGCCAGCTTGGCAC
TTGATGTAATTCTCCTTGGAATTTGCCCTTTTTGAGTTTGGATCTTGGTTCATTCTCAAGCCTCAGACAG
TGGTTCAAAGTTTTTTTCTTCCATTTCAGGTGTCGTGAGGCTAGCACCGCCACCATGGCGGAGGCGCCTC
CTGTCTCAGGTACTTTTAAATTCAATACAGATGCTGCTGAATTCATTCCTCAGGAGAAAAAAAATTCTGG
TCTAAATTGTGGGACTCAAAGGAGACTAGACTCTAATAGGATTGGTAGAAGAAATTACAGTTCACCACCT
CCCTGTCACCTTTCCAGGCAGGTCCCTTATGATGAAATCTCTGCTGTTCATCAGCATAGTTATCATCCGT
CAGGAAGCAAACCTAAGAGTCAGCAGACGTCTTTCCAGTCCTCTCCTTGTAATAAATCGCCCAAGAGCCA
TGGCCTTCAGAATCAACCTTGGCAGAAATTGAGGAATGAGAAGCACCATATCAGAGTCAAGAAAGCACAG
AGTCTTGCTGAGCAGACCTCAGATACAGCTGGATTAGAGAGCTCGACCAGATCAGAGAGTGGGACAGACC
TCAGAGAGCATAGTCCTTCTGAGAGTGAGAAGGAAGTTGTGGGTGCAGATCCCAGGGGAGCAAAACCCAA
AAAAGCAACACAGTTTGTATACAGCTATGGTAGAGGACCAAAAGTCAAGGGGAAACTCAAATGTGAATGG
AGTAACCGAACAACTCCAAAACCGGAGGATGCTGGACCCGAAAGTACCAAACCTGTGGGGGTTTTCCACC
CTGACTCTTCAGAGGCATCCTCTAGAAAAGGAGTATTGGATGGGTATGGAGCCAGACGAAATGAGCAGAG
AAGATACCCACAGAAAAGGCCTCCCTGGGAAGTGGAGGGGGCCAGGCCACGACCAGGCAGAAATCCACCA
AAACAGGAGGGCCACCGACATACAAACGCAGGACACAGAAACAACATGGGCCCCATTCCAAAGGATGACC
TCAATGAAAGACCAGCAAAATCTACCTGTGACAGTGAGAACTTGGCAGTCATCAACAAGTCTTCCAGGAG
GGTTGACCAAGAGAAATGCACTGTACGGAGGCAGGATCCTCAAGTAGTATCTCCTTTCTCCCGAGGCAAA
CAGAACCATGTGCTAAAGAATGTGGAAACGCACACAGGTTCTCTAATTGAACAACTAACAACAGAAAAAT
ACGAGTGCATGGTGTGCTGTGAATTGGTTCGTGTCACGGCCCCAGTGTGGAGTTGTCAGAGCTGTTACCA
TGTGTTTCATTTGAACTGCATAAAGAAATGGGCAAGGTCTCCAGCATCTCAAGCAGATGGCCAGAGTGGT
TGGAGGTGCCCTGCCTGTCAGAATGTTTCTGCACATGTTCCTAATACCTACACTTGTTTCTGTGGCAAGG
TAAAGAATCCTGAGTGGAGCAGAAATGAAATTCCACATAGCTGTGGTGAGGTTTGTAGAAAGAAACAGCC
TGGCCAGGACTGCCCACATTCCTGTAACCTTCTCTGCCATCCAGGACCCTGCCCACCCTGCCCTGCCTTT
ATGACAAAAACATGTGAATGTGGACGAACCAGGCACACAGTTCGCTGTGGTCAGGCTGTCTCAGTCCACT
GTTCTAACCCATGTGAGAATATTTTGAACTGTGGTCAGCACCAGTGTGCTGAGCTGTGCCATGGGGGTCA
GTGCCAGCCTTGCCAGATCATTTTGAACCAGGTATGCTATTGCGGCAGCACCTCCCGAGATGTGTTATGT
GGAACCGATGTAGGAAAGTCTGATGGATTTGGGGATTTCAGCTGTTTAAAGATATGTGGCAAGGACTTGA
AATGCGGTAACCATACATGTTCGCAAGTGTGCCACCCTCAGCCCTGCCAGCAATGCCCACGGCTCCCCCA
GCTGGTGCGCTGTTGCCCCTGTGGCCAAACTCCTCTCAGCCAATTGCTAGAACTTGGAAGTAGTAGTCGG
AAAACATGCATGGACCCTGTGCCTTCATGTGGAAAAGTGTGCGGCAAGCCTCTGCCTTGTGGTTCCTTAG
ATTTCATTCATACCTGTGAAAAGCTCTGCCATGAAGGAGACTGTGGACCATGCTCTCGCACATCAGTTAT
TTCCTGCAGATGCTCTTTCAGAACAAAGGAGCTTCCATGTACCAGTCTCAAAAGTGAAGATGCTACATTT
ATGTGTGACAAGCGGTGTAACAAGAAACGGTTGTGTGGACGGCATAAATGTAATGAGATATGCTGTGTGG
ATAAGGAGCACAAGTGTCCTTTGATTTGTGGGAGGAAACTCCGTTGTGGCCTTCATAGGTGTGAAGAACC
TTGTCATCGTGGAAACTGCCAGACATGCTGGCAAGCCAGTTTTGATGAATTAACCTGCCATTGTGGTGCA
TCAGTGATTTACCCTCCAGTTCCCTGTGGTACTAGGCCCCCTGAATGTACCCAAACCTGCGCTAGAGTCC
ATGAGTGTGACCATCCAGTATATCATTCTTGTCATAGTGAGGAGAAGTGTCCCCCTTGCACTTTCCTAAC
TCAGAAGTGGTGCATGGGCAAGCATGAGCAGTCCCACTACTGGGCGTCTACCCAGAAGAAAAGAAGTCAT
TATATGAAAAAGATACCTGCACACGCATGTTTATAGTAATGAACTAGTCCGTAACTTGAAAGTATTTCGA
TTTCTTGGCTTTATATATCTTGTGGAAAGGACGATGTACTCCCTTTACAAGAGGTAGAACGCGTTAAGTC
GACAATCAACCTCTGGATTACAAAATTTGTGAAAGATTGACTGGTATTCTTAACTATGTTGCTCCTTTTA
CGCTATGTGGATACGCTGCTTTAATGCCTTTGTATCATGCTATTGCTTCCCGTATGGCTTTCATTTTCTC
CTCCTTGTATAAATCCTGGTTGCTGTCTCTTTATGAGGAGTTGTGGCCCGTTGTCAGGCAACGTGGCGTG
GTGTGCACTGTGTTTGCTGACGCAACCCCCACTGGTTGGGGCATTGCCACCACCTGTCAGCTCCTTTCCG
GGACTTTCGCTTTCCCCCTCCCTATTGCCACGGCGGAACTCATCGCCGCCTGCCTTGCCCGCTGCTGGAC
AGGGGCTCGGCTGTTGGGCACTGACAATTCCGTGGTGTTGTCGGGGAAATCATCGTCCTTTCCTTGGCTG
CTCGCCTGTGTTGCCACCTGGATTCTGCGCGGGACGTCCTTCTGCTACGTCCCTTCGGCCCTCAATCCAG
CGGACCTTCCTTCCCGCGGCCTGCTGCCGGCTCTGCGGCCTCTTCCGCGTCTTCGCCTTCGCCCTCAGAC
GAGTCGGATCTCCCTTTGGGCCGCCTCCCCGCGTCGACTTTAAGACCAATGACTTACAAGGCAGCTGTAG
ATCTTAGCCACTTTTTAAAAGAAAAGGGGGGACTGGAAGGGCTAATTCACTCCCAACGAAGACAAGATCT
GCTTTTTGCTTGTACTGGGTCTCTCTGGTTAGACCAGATCTGAGCCTGGGAGCTCTCTGGCTAACTAGGG
AACCCACTGCTTAAGCCTCAATAAAGCTTGCCTTGAGTGCTTCAAGTAGTGTGTGCCCGTCTGTTGTGTG
ACTCTGGTAACTAGAGATCCCTCAGACCCTTTTAGTCAGTGTGGAAAATCTCTAGCAGTACGTATAGTAG
TTCATGTCATCTTATTATTCAGTATTTATAACTTGCAAAGAAATGAATATCAGAGAGTGAGAGGAACTTG
TTTATTGCAGCTTATAATGGTTACAAATAAAGCAATAGCATCACAAATTTCACAAATAAAGCATTTTTTT
CACTGCATTCTAGTTGTGGTTTGTCCAAACTCATCAATGTATCTTATCATGTCTGGCTCTAGCTATCCCG
CCCCTAACTCCGCCCATCCCGCCCCTAACTCCGCCCAGTTCCGCCCATTCTCCGCCCCATGGCTGACTAA
TTTTTTTTATTTATGCAGAGGCCGAGGCCGCCTCGGCCTCTGAGCTATTCCAGAAGTAGTGAGGAGGCTT
TTTTGGAGGCCTAGGGACGTACCCAATTCGCCCTATAGTGAGTCGTATTACGCGCGCTCACTGGCCGTCG
TTTTACAACGTCGTGACTGGGAAAACCCTGGCGTTACCCAACTTAATCGCCTTGCAGCACATCCCCCTTT
CGCCAGCTGGCGTAATAGCGAAGAGGCCCGCACCGATCGCCCTTCCCAACAGTTGCGCAGCCTGAATGGC
GAATGGG
[124 nt withheld, positions 8198-8321]
C
[91 nt withheld, positions 8323-8413]
A
[49 nt withheld, positions 8415-8463]
CCTTTGACGTTGGAGTCCACGTTCTTT
[37 nt withheld, positions 8491-8527]
ACCCTATCTCGGTCTATTCTTTTGATTTATAAGGGATTTTGCCGATTTCGGCCTATTGGTTAAAAAATGA
GCTGATTTAACAAAAATTTAACGCGAATTTTAACAAAATATTAACGCTTACAATTTAGGTGGCACTTTTC
GGGGAAATGTGCGCGGAACCCCTATTTGTTTATTTTTCTAAATACATTCAAATATGTATCCGCTCATGAG
ACAATAACCCTGATAAATGCTTCAATAATATTGAAAAAGGAAGAGTATGAGTATTCAACATTTCCGTGTC
GCCCTTATTCCCTTTTTTGCGGCATTTTGCCTTCCTGTTTTTGCTCACCCAGAAACGCTGGTGAAAGTAA
AAGATGCTGAAGATCAGTTGGGTGCACGAGTGGGTTACATCGAACTGGATCTCAACAGCGGTAAGATCCT
TGAGAGTTTTCGCCCCGAAGAACGTTTTCCAATGATGAGCACTTTTAAAGTTCTGCTATGTGGCGCGGTA
TTATCCCGTATTGACGCCGGGCAAGAGCAACTCGGTCGCCGCATACACTATTCTCAGAATGACTTGGTTG
AGTACTCACCAGTCACAGAAAAGCATCTTACGGATGGCATGACAGTAAGAGAATTATGCAGTGCTGCCAT
AACCATGAGTGATAACACTGCGGCCAACTTACTTCTGACAACGATCGGAGGACCGAAGGAGCTAACCGCT
TTTTTGCACAACATGGGGGATCATGTAACTCGCCTTGATCGTTGGGAACCGGAGCTGAATGAAGCCATAC
CAAACGACGAGCGTGACACCACGATGCCTGTAGCAATGGCAACAACGTTGCGCAAACTATTAACTGGCGA
ACTACTTACTCTAGCTTCCCGGCAACAATTAATAGACTGGATGGAGGCGGATAAAGTTGCAGGACCACTT
CTGCGCTCGGCCCTTCCGGCTGGCTGGTTTATTGCTGATAAATCTGGAGCCGGTGAGCGTGGGTCTCGCG
GTATCATTGCAGCACTGGGGCCAGATGGTAAGCCCTCCCGTATCGTAGTTATCTACACGACGGGGAGTCA
GGCAACTATGGATGAACGAAATAGACAGATCGCTGAGATAGGTGCCTCACTGATTAAGCATTGGTAACTG
TCAGACCAAGTTTACTCATATATACTTTAGATTGATTTAAAACTTCATTTTTAATTTAAAAGGATCTAGG
TGAAGATCCTTTTTGATAATCTCATGACCAAAATCCCTTAACGTGAGTTTTCGTTCCACTGAGCGTCAGA
CCCCGTAGAAAAGATCAAAGGATCTTCTTGAGATCCTTTTTTTCTGCGCGTAATCTGCTGCTTGCAAACA
AAAAAACCACCGCTACCAGCGGTGGTTTGTTTGCCGGATCAAGAGCTACCAACTCTTTTTCCGAAGGTAA
CTGGCTTCAGCAGAGCGCAGATACCAAATACTGTTCTTCTAGTGTAGCCGTAGTTAGGCCACCACTTCAA
GAACTCTGTAGCACCGCCTACATACCTCGCTCTGCTAATCCTGTTACCAGTGGCTGCTGCCAGTGGCGAT
AAGTCGTGTCTTACCGGGTTGGACTCAAGACGATAGTTACCGGATAAGGCGCAGCGGTCGGGCTGAACGG
GGGGTTCGTGCACACAGCCCAGCTTGGAGCGAACGACCTACACCGAACTGAGATACCTACAGCGTGAGCT
ATGAGAAAGCGCCACGCTTCCCGAAGGGAGAAAGGCGGACAGGTATCCGGTAAGCGGCAGGGTCGGAACA
GGAGAGCGCACGAGGGAGCTTCCAGGGGGAAACGCCTGGTATCTTTATAGTCCTGTCGGGTTTCGCCACC
TCTGACTTGAGCGTCGATTTTTGTGATGCTCGTCAGGGGGGCGGAGCCTATGGAAAAACGCCAGCAACGC
GGCCTTTTTACGGTTCCTGGCCTTTTGCTGGCCTTTTGCTCACATGTTCTTTCCTGCGTTATCCCCTGAT
TCTGTGGATAACCGTATTACCGCCTTTGAGTGAGCTGATACCGCTCGCCGCAGCCGAACGACCGAGCGCA
GCGAGTCAGTGAGCGAGGAAGCGGAAGAGCGCCCAATACGCAAACCGCCTCTCCCCGCGCGTTGGCCGAT
TCATTAATGCAGCTGGCACGACAGGTTTCCCGACTGGAAAGCGGGCAGTGAGCGCAACGCAATTAATGTG
AGTTAGCTCACTCATTAGGCACCCCAGGCTTTACACTTTATGCTTCCGGCTCGTATGTTGTGTGGAATTG
TGAGCGGATAACAATTTCACACAGGAAACAGCTATGACCATGATTACGCCAAGCGCGCAATTAACCCTCA
CTAAAGGGAACAAAAGCTGGAGCTGCAAGC
Features (pLannotate 1.2.2; 31 found; start..end, strand, type, name):
      5..231     +  promoter       RSV promoter: Rous sarcoma virus enhancer/promoter
    232..412     +  LTR            5' LTR (truncated): truncated 5' long terminal repeat (LTR) from HIV-1
    459..584     +  misc_feature   HIV-1 Ψ: packaging signal of human immunodeficiency virus type 1
    568..931     +  CDS            HIV-1 gag (fragment): gag protein from human immunodeficiency virus 1; gag
   1077..1310    +  misc_feature   RRE: The Rev response element (RRE) of HIV-1 allows for Rev-dependent mRNA export from the nucleus to the cytoplasm.
   1687..1713    +  CDS            Rev (fragment): human immunodeficiency virus 1 (HIV-1) Rev protein; rev; enhances nuclear export of unspliced and incompletely spliced viral mRNAs
   1720..1743    +  promoter       SV40 promoter (fragment): SV40 early promoter
   1744..1815    +  promoter       SV40 promoter (fragment): SV40 enhancer and early promoter
   1839..1974    +  rep_origin     SV40 ori: SV40 origin of replication
   2020..2616    +  CDS            PuroR (fragment): puromycin N-acetyltransferase; pac from Streptomyces; confers resistance to puromycin
   2665..2782    +  misc_feature   cPPT/CTS: central polypurine tract and central termination sequence of HIV-1
   2847..2913    +  CDS            small t antigen (fragment): SV40 (simian virus 40) small t antigen
   2920..4098    +  promoter       EF-1α promoter: strong constitutive promoter for human elongation factor EF-1α
   4115..6538    +  CDS            NFX1 (fragment): NFX1_HUMAN - Also known as NFX2. Experimental evidence at protein level: Swiss-Prot protein existence level 1. Binds to the X-box motif of MHC class II genes and represses their expression. May play an important role in regulating the duration of an inflammatory response by limiting the period in which MHC class II molecules are induced by interferon-gamma. Isoform 3 binds to the X- box motif of TERT promoter and represses its expression. Together with PABPC1 or PABPC4, isoform 1 acts as a coactivator for TERT expression. Mediates E2-dependent ubiquitination. From Homo sapiens (Human).
   6629..6682    +  promoter       U6 promoter (fragment): RNA polymerase III promoter for human U6 snRNA
   6724..7312    +  misc_feature   WPRE: woodchuck hepatitis virus posttranscriptional regulatory element
   7363..7382    +  misc_feature   cPPT/CTS (fragment): central polypurine tract and central termination sequence of HIV-1
   7384..7617    +  LTR            3' LTR (ΔU3): self-inactivating 3' long terminal repeat (LTR) from HIV-1
   7695..7816    +  polyA_signal   SV40 poly(A) signal: SV40 polyadenylation signal
   7856..7991    +  rep_origin     SV40 ori: SV40 origin of replication
   8012..8030    -  promoter       T7 promoter: promoter for bacteriophage T7 RNA polymerase
   8038..8193    +  CDS            lacZα (fragment): LacZα fragment of β-galactosidase; lacZ fragment
   8198..8626    +  rep_origin     f1 ori (sequence partly withheld): f1 bacteriophage origin of replication; arrow indicates direction of (+) strand synthesis
   8679..8783    +  promoter       AmpR promoter: bla
   8784..9644    +  CDS            AmpR: β-lactamase; bla; confers resistance to ampicillin, carbenicillin, and related antibiotics
   9815..10403   +  rep_origin     ori: high-copy-number ColE1/pMB1/pBR322/pUC origin of replication
  10586..10678   +  CDS            lacI (fragment): lac repressor; lacI; The lac repressor binds to the lac operator to inhibit transcription in E. coli. This inhibition can be relieved by adding lactose or isopropyl-β-D-thiogalactopyranoside (IPTG).
  10691..10712   +  protein_bind   CAP binding site: CAP binding activates transcription in the presence of cAMP. E. coli catabolite activator protein
  10727..10757   +  promoter       lac promoter: promoter for the E. coli lac operon
  10761..10783   +  protein_bind   lac operator (fragment): The lac repressor binds to the lac operator to inhibit transcription in E. coli. This inhibition can be relieved by adding lactose or isopropyl-β-D-thiogalactopyranoside (IPTG). lac repressor encoded by lacI
  10826..10844   +  promoter       T3 promoter: promoter for bacteriophage T3 RNA polymerase
