[The description below was written by a language model from this plasmid's Addgene catalogue record and pLannotate feature annotations shown in this document.]
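Description:
TFORF0138 is a lentiviral mammalian expression plasmid built on the pLX_TRC317 backbone, carrying the human transcription factor NFX1 as part of a barcoded ORF collection for overexpression screens. In bacteria it is maintained through a high-copy ColE1/pUC-type origin and selected with ampicillin via the β-lactamase gene. An f1 origin and remnants of a lac/lacZα cloning region flanked by T7 and T3 promoters are also present in the plasmid backbone. The depositor warns that recombination can occur, which is a common concern with LTR-containing vectors.

The viral portion has a third-generation, self-inactivating layout. An RSV promoter drives a truncated HIV-1 5' LTR, followed by the Ψ packaging signal with a partial gag sequence, the Rev response element for nuclear export of the genomic RNA, a cPPT/CTS element, and a ΔU3 3' LTR followed by an SV40 polyadenylation signal. Within the transfer region, an SV40 promoter drives puromycin N-acetyltransferase so that transduced cells can be selected. Downstream, the strong constitutive EF-1α promoter drives the synthesized NFX1 ORF, and a WPRE after the ORF enhances transcript stability and expression. The catalogue lists the insert at about 2.6 kb, while the annotation tool matched roughly 2.4 kb as an NFX1 fragment, which may reflect the particular isoform cloned. The unique 24-bp barcode described for this collection is not annotated as a feature, so its position is not stated in the record; a short U6 promoter fragment lies between the ORF and the WPRE.

The construct is intended for pooled or arrayed transcription factor overexpression experiments, in which the barcode identifies which factor each cell received, for example in directed differentiation screens.
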