Addgene plasmid #142544: TFORF0138
Purpose: Lentiviral vector for overexpressing transcription factor ORFs with unique 24-bp barcodes. Barcodes facilitate identification of transcription factors in pooled screens.
Depositing lab: Feng Zhang. Depositing organization: Broad Institute. Publication: A transcription factor atlas of directed differentiation. Joung J, Ma S, Tay T, Geiger-Schuller KR, Kirchgatterer PC, Verdine VK, Guo B, Arias-Garcia MA, Allen WE, Singh A, Kuksenko O, Abudayyeh OO, Gootenberg JS, Fu Z, Macrae RK, Buenrostro JD, Regev A, Zhang F. Cell. 2023 Jan 5;186(1):209-229.e26. doi: 10.1016/j.cell.2022.11.026. PubMed 36608654.
Backbone
  Vector backbone: pLX_TRC317
  Backbone manufacturer: Broad Institute Genetic Perturbation Platform
  Backbone size w/o insert (bp): 8264
  Vector type: Mammalian Expression, Lentiviral
  Selectable markers: Puromycin
Growth in bacteria
  Bacterial resistance: Ampicillin, 100 μg/mL
  Growth temperature: 37°C
  Growth strain: NEB Stable
  Copy number: High Copy
Gene/Insert
  Gene/Insert name: NFX1
  Species: H. sapiens (human)
  Insert size (bp): 2603
  Entrez Gene: NFX1 (a.k.a. NFX2, TEG-42, Tex42)
  Promoter: EF1a
  Cloning method: Unknown
  Sequencing primers: 5′ GGGTGGAGACTGAAGTTAGGCCAG; 3′ CACATAGCGTAAAAGGAGCAACATAG
Terms and licenses: Academic/Nonprofit Terms; Industry Terms: Not Available to Industry
Depositor comments: NM_147134,ENST00000318524 . The transcription factor ORF portion of this plasmid was synthesized by Genewiz. Please test multiple small colonies in case of plasmid recombination. To make this collection available in a timely manner, a portion of this collection was not fully sequenced by Addgene. If an Addgene verified full plasmid sequence is not available, please contact us prior to placing an order to request the full sequence.
How to cite: TFORF0138 was a gift from Feng Zhang (Addgene plasmid # 142544 ; http://n2t.net/addgene:142544 ; RRID:Addgene_142544)
