>Addgene plasmid #142544 | TFORF0138 | depositor partial sequence | sequence record 279770 | Insert
ACCGCCACCATGGCGGAGGCGCCTCCTGTCTCAGGTACTTTTAAATTCAATACAGATGCTGCTGAATTCA
TTCCTCAGGAGAAAAAAAATTCTGGTCTAAATTGTGGGACTCAAAGGAGACTAGACTCTAATAGGATTGG
TAGAAGAAATTACAGTTCACCACCTCCCTGTCACCTTTCCAGGCAGGTCCCTTATGATGAAATCTCTGCT
GTTCATCAGCATAGTTATCATCCGTCAGGAAGCAAACCTAAGAGTCAGCAGACGTCTTTCCAGTCCTCTC
CTTGTAATAAATCGCCCAAGAGCCATGGCCTTCAGAATCAACCTTGGCAGAAATTGAGGAATGAGAAGCA
CCATATCAGAGTCAAGAAAGCACAGAGTCTTGCTGAGCAGACCTCAGATACAGCTGGATTAGAGAGCTCG
ACCAGATCAGAGAGTGGGACAGACCTCAGAGAGCATAGTCCTTCTGAGAGTGAGAAGGAAGTTGTGGGTG
CAGATCCCAGGGGAGCAAAACCCAAAAAAGCAACACAGTTTGTATACAGCTATGGTAGAGGACCAAAAGT
CAAGGGGAAACTCAAATGTGAATGGAGTAACCGAACAACTCCAAAACCGGAGGATGCTGGACCCGAAAGT
ACCAAACCTGTGGGGGTTTTCCACCCTGACTCTTCAGAGGCATCCTCTAGAAAAGGAGTATTGGATGGGT
ATGGAGCCAGACGAAATGAGCAGAGAAGATACCCACAGAAAAGGCCTCCCTGGGAAGTGGAGGGGGCCAG
GCCACGACCAGGCAGAAATCCACCAAAACAGGAGGGCCACCGACATACAAACGCAGGACACAGAAACAAC
ATGGGCCCCATTCCAAAGGATGACCTCAATGAAAGACCAGCAAAATCTACCTGTGACAGTGAGAACTTGG
CAGTCATCAACAAGTCTTCCAGGAGGGTTGACCAAGAGAAATGCACTGTACGGAGGCAGGATCCTCAAGT
AGTATCTCCTTTCTCCCGAGGCAAACAGAACCATGTGCTAAAGAATGTGGAAACGCACACAGGTTCTCTA
ATTGAACAACTAACAACAGAAAAATACGAGTGCATGGTGTGCTGTGAATTGGTTCGTGTCACGGCCCCAG
TGTGGAGTTGTCAGAGCTGTTACCATGTGTTTCATTTGAACTGCATAAAGAAATGGGCAAGGTCTCCAGC
ATCTCAAGCAGATGGCCAGAGTGGTTGGAGGTGCCCTGCCTGTCAGAATGTTTCTGCACATGTTCCTAAT
ACCTACACTTGTTTCTGTGGCAAGGTAAAGAATCCTGAGTGGAGCAGAAATGAAATTCCACATAGCTGTG
GTGAGGTTTGTAGAAAGAAACAGCCTGGCCAGGACTGCCCACATTCCTGTAACCTTCTCTGCCATCCAGG
ACCCTGCCCACCCTGCCCTGCCTTTATGACAAAAACATGTGAATGTGGACGAACCAGGCACACAGTTCGC
TGTGGTCAGGCTGTCTCAGTCCACTGTTCTAACCCATGTGAGAATATTTTGAACTGTGGTCAGCACCAGT
GTGCTGAGCTGTGCCATGGGGGTCAGTGCCAGCCTTGCCAGATCATTTTGAACCAGGTATGCTATTGCGG
CAGCACCTCCCGAGATGTGTTATGTGGAACCGATGTAGGAAAGTCTGATGGATTTGGGGATTTCAGCTGT
TTAAAGATATGTGGCAAGGACTTGAAATGCGGTAACCATACATGTTCGCAAGTGTGCCACCCTCAGCCCT
GCCAGCAATGCCCACGGCTCCCCCAGCTGGTGCGCTGTTGCCCCTGTGGCCAAACTCCTCTCAGCCAATT
GCTAGAACTTGGAAGTAGTAGTCGGAAAACATGCATGGACCCTGTGCCTTCATGTGGAAAAGTGTGCGGC
AAGCCTCTGCCTTGTGGTTCCTTAGATTTCATTCATACCTGTGAAAAGCTCTGCCATGAAGGAGACTGTG
GACCATGCTCTCGCACATCAGTTATTTCCTGCAGATGCTCTTTCAGAACAAAGGAGCTTCCATGTACCAG
TCTCAAAAGTGAAGATGCTACATTTATGTGTGACAAGCGGTGTAACAAGAAACGGTTGTGTGGACGGCAT
AAATGTAATGAGATATGCTGTGTGGATAAGGAGCACAAGTGTCCTTTGATTTGTGGGAGGAAACTCCGTT
GTGGCCTTCATAGGTGTGAAGAACCTTGTCATCGTGGAAACTGCCAGACATGCTGGCAAGCCAGTTTTGA
TGAATTAACCTGCCATTGTGGTGCATCAGTGATTTACCCTCCAGTTCCCTGTGGTACTAGGCCCCCTGAA
TGTACCCAAACCTGCGCTAGAGTCCATGAGTGTGACCATCCAGTATATCATTCTTGTCATAGTGAGGAGA
AGTGTCCCCCTTGCACTTTCCTAACTCAGAAGTGGTGCATGGGCAAGCATGAGCAGTCCCACTACTGGGC
GTCTACCCAGAAGAAAAGAAGTCATTATATGAAAAAGATACCTGCACACGCATGTTTATAGTAATGAACT
AGTCCGTAACTTGAAAGTATTTCGATTTCTTGGCTTTATATATCTTGTGGAAAGGACGATGTACTCCCTT
TACAAGAGGTAGA
