>Addgene plasmid #142544 | TFORF0138 | depositor partial sequence | sequence record 279771 | Barcode
TGTACTCCCTTTACAAGAGGTAGA
